Addgene plasmid #209103: pLKO.1-shCdh11.1 GFP
Purpose: GFP expressing shRNA targeting Cdh11
Depositing lab: Cagla Eroglu. Depositing organization: Duke University. Publication: delta-Catenin controls astrocyte morphogenesis via layer-specific astrocyte-neuron cadherin interactions. Tan CX, Bindu DS, Hardin EJ, Sakers K, Baumert R, Ramirez JJ, Savage JT, Eroglu C. J Cell Biol. 2023 Nov 6;222(11):e202303138. doi: 10.1083/jcb.202303138. Epub 2023 Sep 14. PubMed 37707499.
Backbone
  Vector backbone: pLKO.1
Growth in bacteria
  Bacterial resistance: Ampicillin, 100 μg/mL
  Growth temperature: 37°C
  Growth strain: NEB Stable
  Copy number: High Copy
Gene/Insert
  Gene/Insert name: shCdh11.1
  gRNA/shRNA sequence: ATT​GTA​TGG​GTT​TAA​GCT​GGC
Terms and licenses: Academic/Nonprofit Terms; Industry Terms: Not Available to Industry
How to cite: pLKO.1-shCdh11.1 GFP was a gift from Cagla Eroglu (Addgene plasmid # 209103 ; http://n2t.net/addgene:209103 ; RRID:Addgene_209103)
