[The description below was written by a language model from this plasmid's Addgene catalogue record and pLannotate feature annotations shown in this document.]
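Description:
pLKO.1-shCdh11.1 GFP is a lentiviral shRNA vector built on the pLKO.1 backbone, designed to knock down Cdh11 (cadherin-11) while marking the expressing cells with green fluorescence. In bacteria it is maintained through a high-copy ColE1/pUC-type origin and selected with ampicillin via the β-lactamase gene. An f1 origin, an SV40 origin and lac/T3/T7 remnants are carried over from the parental cloning vector. The record does not state the species of the Cdh11 target.

The viral portion has a self-inactivating, third-generation layout. An RSV promoter fused to a truncated HIV-1 5' LTR drives genomic RNA production in packaging cells. It is followed by the Ψ packaging signal with a partial gag sequence, the Rev response element for Rev-dependent nuclear export, and the cPPT/CTS element. At the far end are a WPRE, which enhances transcript expression, and a ΔU3 3' LTR that inactivates LTR promoter activity after integration.

Between these elements sit two expression units. A human U6 RNA polymerase III promoter transcribes the shCdh11.1 hairpin. A CAG-type promoter (CMV enhancer, chicken β-actin promoter and chimeric intron) drives EGFP. Only a fragment of the hPGK promoter is annotated and no puromycin resistance gene appears, suggesting that the CAG-EGFP cassette replaced the standard pLKO.1 selection cassette. A single loxP site lies just downstream of EGFP, and its purpose is not stated.

The vector can be packaged into lentivirus, and it suits experiments where knockdown cells need to be seen. The associated publication concerns cadherin interactions between astrocytes and neurons in astrocyte morphogenesis.
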