Features (pLannotate 1.2.2; 32 found; start..end, strand, type, name):
     14..37      +  misc_feature   MCS (fragment): pBluescript multiple cloning site
     37..625     +  misc_feature   WPRE: woodchuck hepatitis virus posttranscriptional regulatory element
    626..645     +  misc_feature   MCS (fragment): pBluescript multiple cloning site
    647..832     +  CDS            nef (fragment): NEF_HV1Z2 - Experimental evidence at protein level: Swiss-Prot protein existence level 1. Extracellular Nef protein targets CD4(+) T-lymphocytes for apoptosis by interacting with CXCR4 surface receptors. From Human immunodeficiency virus type 1 group M subtype D (isolate Z2/CDC-Z34) (HIV-1).
    834..1067    +  LTR            3' LTR (ΔU3): self-inactivating 3' long terminal repeat (LTR) from HIV-1
   1139..1260    +  polyA_signal   SV40 poly(A) signal: SV40 polyadenylation signal
   1300..1435    +  rep_origin     SV40 ori: SV40 origin of replication
   1456..1474    -  promoter       T7 promoter: promoter for bacteriophage T7 RNA polymerase
   1482..1637    +  CDS            lacZα (fragment): LacZα fragment of β-galactosidase; lacZ fragment
   1642..2070    +  rep_origin     f1 ori (sequence partly withheld): f1 bacteriophage origin of replication; arrow indicates direction of (+) strand synthesis
   2123..2227    +  promoter       AmpR promoter: bla
   2228..3088    +  CDS            AmpR: β-lactamase; bla; confers resistance to ampicillin, carbenicillin, and related antibiotics
   3259..3847    +  rep_origin     ori: high-copy-number ColE1/pMB1/pBR322/pUC origin of replication
   4030..4122    +  CDS            lacI (fragment): lac repressor; lacI; The lac repressor binds to the lac operator to inhibit transcription in E. coli. This inhibition can be relieved by adding lactose or isopropyl-β-D-thiogalactopyranoside (IPTG).
   4135..4156    +  protein_bind   CAP binding site: CAP binding activates transcription in the presence of cAMP. E. coli catabolite activator protein
   4171..4201    +  promoter       lac promoter: promoter for the E. coli lac operon
   4209..4225    +  protein_bind   lac operator: The lac repressor binds to the lac operator to inhibit transcription in E. coli. This inhibition can be relieved by adding lactose or isopropyl-β-D-thiogalactopyranoside (IPTG). lac repressor encoded by lacI
   4270..4288    +  promoter       T3 promoter: promoter for bacteriophage T3 RNA polymerase
   4316..4542    +  promoter       RSV promoter: Rous sarcoma virus enhancer/promoter
   4543..4723    +  LTR            5' LTR (truncated): truncated 5' long terminal repeat (LTR) from HIV-1
   4770..4895    +  misc_feature   HIV-1 Ψ: packaging signal of human immunodeficiency virus type 1
   4879..5242    +  CDS            HIV-1 gag (fragment): gag protein from human immunodeficiency virus 1; gag
   5388..5621    +  misc_feature   RRE: The Rev response element (RRE) of HIV-1 allows for Rev-dependent mRNA export from the nucleus to the cytoplasm.
   5998..6098    +  CDS            Rev (fragment): human immunodeficiency virus 1 (HIV-1) Rev protein; rev; enhances nuclear export of unspliced and incompletely spliced viral mRNAs
   6148..6388    +  promoter       U6 promoter: RNA polymerase III promoter for human U6 snRNA
   6493..6610    +  misc_feature   cPPT/CTS: central polypurine tract and central termination sequence of HIV-1
   6659..6920    +  promoter       hPGK promoter (fragment): human phosphoglycerate kinase 1 promoter
   6977..7280    +  enhancer       CMV enhancer: human cytomegalovirus immediate early enhancer
   7282..7558    +  promoter       chicken β-actin promoter: No description available
   7559..8575    +  intron         chimeric intron: chimera between introns from chicken β-actin and rabbit β-globin
   8658..9374    +  CDS            EGFP: EGFP is a basic (constitutively fluorescent) green fluorescent protein published in 1996, derived from Aequorea victoria. It is reported to be a rapidly-maturing weak dimer with moderate acid sensitivity.
   9397..9430    +  protein_bind   loxP: Cre-mediated recombination occurs in the 8-bp core sequence (GCATACAT). Cre recombinase
>Addgene plasmid #209103 | pLKO.1-shCdh11.1 GFP | addgene full sequence | sequence record 425598 | Addgene NGS Result
TTCCACTAGGTACAATTCGATATCAAGCTTATCGATAATCAACCTCTGGATTACAAAATTTGTGAAAGAT
TGACTGGTATTCTTAACTATGTTGCTCCTTTTACGCTATGTGGATACGCTGCTTTAATGCCTTTGTATCA
TGCTATTGCTTCCCGTATGGCTTTCATTTTCTCCTCCTTGTATAAATCCTGGTTGCTGTCTCTTTATGAG
GAGTTGTGGCCCGTTGTCAGGCAACGTGGCGTGGTGTGCACTGTGTTTGCTGACGCAACCCCCACTGGTT
GGGGCATTGCCACCACCTGTCAGCTCCTTTCCGGGACTTTCGCTTTCCCCCTCCCTATTGCCACGGCGGA
ACTCATCGCCGCCTGCCTTGCCCGCTGCTGGACAGGGGCTCGGCTGTTGGGCACTGACAATTCCGTGGTG
TTGTCGGGGAAATCATCGTCCTTTCCTTGGCTGCTCGCCTGTGTTGCCACCTGGATTCTGCGCGGGACGT
CCTTCTGCTACGTCCCTTCGGCCCTCAATCCAGCGGACCTTCCTTCCCGCGGCCTGCTGCCGGCTCTGCG
GCCTCTTCCGCGTCTTCGCCTTCGCCCTCAGACGAGTCGGATCTCCCTTTGGGCCGCCTCCCCGCATCGA
TACCGTCGACCTCGATCGAGACCTAGAAAAACATGGAGCAATCACAAGTAGCAATACAGCAGCTACCAAT
GCTGATTGTGCCTGGCTAGAAGCACAAGAGGAGGAGGAGGTGGGTTTTCCAGTCACACCTCAGGTACCTT
TAAGACCAATGACTTACAAGGCAGCTGTAGATCTTAGCCACTTTTTAAAAGAAAAGGGGGGACTGGAAGG
GCTAATTCACTCCCAACGAAGACAAGATCTGCTTTTTGCTTGTACTGGGTCTCTCTGGTTAGACCAGATC
TGAGCCTGGGAGCTCTCTGGCTAACTAGGGAACCCACTGCTTAAGCCTCAATAAAGCTTGCCTTGAGTGC
TTCAAGTAGTGTGTGCCCGTCTGTTGTGTGACTCTGGTAACTAGAGATCCCTCAGACCCTTTTAGTCAGT
GTGGAAAATCTCTAGCAGTAGTAGTTCATGTCATCTTATTATTCAGTATTTATAACTTGCAAAGAAATGA
ATATCAGAGAGTGAGAGGAACTTGTTTATTGCAGCTTATAATGGTTACAAATAAAGCAATAGCATCACAA
ATTTCACAAATAAAGCATTTTTTTCACTGCATTCTAGTTGTGGTTTGTCCAAACTCATCAATGTATCTTA
TCATGTCTGGCTCTAGCTATCCCGCCCCTAACTCCGCCCATCCCGCCCCTAACTCCGCCCAGTTCCGCCC
ATTCTCCGCCCCATGGCTGACTAATTTTTTTTATTTATGCAGAGGCCGAGGCCGCCTCGGCCTCTGAGCT
ATTCCAGAAGTAGTGAGGAGGCTTTTTTGGAGGCCTAGGGACGTACCCAATTCGCCCTATAGTGAGTCGT
ATTACGCGCGCTCACTGGCCGTCGTTTTACAACGTCGTGACTGGGAAAACCCTGGCGTTACCCAACTTAA
TCGCCTTGCAGCACATCCCCCTTTCGCCAGCTGGCGTAATAGCGAAGAGGCCCGCACCGATCGCCCTTCC
CAACAGTTGCGCAGCCTGAATGGCGAATGGG
[124 nt withheld, positions 1642-1765]
C
[91 nt withheld, positions 1767-1857]
A
[49 nt withheld, positions 1859-1907]
CCTTTGACGTTGGAGTCCACGTTCTTT
[37 nt withheld, positions 1935-1971]
ACCCTATCTCGGTCTATTCTTTTGATTTATAAGGGATTTTGCCGATTTCGGCCTATTGGTTAAAAAATGA
GCTGATTTAACAAAAATTTAACGCGAATTTTAACAAAATATTAACGCTTACAATTTAGGTGGCACTTTTC
GGGGAAATGTGCGCGGAACCCCTATTTGTTTATTTTTCTAAATACATTCAAATATGTATCCGCTCATGAG
ACAATAACCCTGATAAATGCTTCAATAATATTGAAAAAGGAAGAGTATGAGTATTCAACATTTCCGTGTC
GCCCTTATTCCCTTTTTTGCGGCATTTTGCCTTCCTGTTTTTGCTCACCCAGAAACGCTGGTGAAAGTAA
AAGATGCTGAAGATCAGTTGGGTGCACGAGTGGGTTACATCGAACTGGATCTCAACAGCGGTAAGATCCT
TGAGAGTTTTCGCCCCGAAGAACGTTTTCCAATGATGAGCACTTTTAAAGTTCTGCTATGTGGCGCGGTA
TTATCCCGTATTGACGCCGGGCAAGAGCAACTCGGTCGCCGCATACACTATTCTCAGAATGACTTGGTTG
AGTACTCACCAGTCACAGAAAAGCATCTTACGGATGGCATGACAGTAAGAGAATTATGCAGTGCTGCCAT
AACCATGAGTGATAACACTGCGGCCAACTTACTTCTGACAACGATCGGAGGACCGAAGGAGCTAACCGCT
TTTTTGCACAACATGGGGGATCATGTAACTCGCCTTGATCGTTGGGAACCGGAGCTGAATGAAGCCATAC
CAAACGACGAGCGTGACACCACGATGCCTGTAGCAATGGCAACAACGTTGCGCAAACTATTAACTGGCGA
ACTACTTACTCTAGCTTCCCGGCAACAATTAATAGACTGGATGGAGGCGGATAAAGTTGCAGGACCACTT
CTGCGCTCGGCCCTTCCGGCTGGCTGGTTTATTGCTGATAAATCTGGAGCCGGTGAGCGTGGGTCTCGCG
GTATCATTGCAGCACTGGGGCCAGATGGTAAGCCCTCCCGTATCGTAGTTATCTACACGACGGGGAGTCA
GGCAACTATGGATGAACGAAATAGACAGATCGCTGAGATAGGTGCCTCACTGATTAAGCATTGGTAACTG
TCAGACCAAGTTTACTCATATATACTTTAGATTGATTTAAAACTTCATTTTTAATTTAAAAGGATCTAGG
TGAAGATCCTTTTTGATAATCTCATGACCAAAATCCCTTAACGTGAGTTTTCGTTCCACTGAGCGTCAGA
CCCCGTAGAAAAGATCAAAGGATCTTCTTGAGATCCTTTTTTTCTGCGCGTAATCTGCTGCTTGCAAACA
AAAAAACCACCGCTACCAGCGGTGGTTTGTTTGCCGGATCAAGAGCTACCAACTCTTTTTCCGAAGGTAA
CTGGCTTCAGCAGAGCGCAGATACCAAATACTGTTCTTCTAGTGTAGCCGTAGTTAGGCCACCACTTCAA
GAACTCTGTAGCACCGCCTACATACCTCGCTCTGCTAATCCTGTTACCAGTGGCTGCTGCCAGTGGCGAT
AAGTCGTGTCTTACCGGGTTGGACTCAAGACGATAGTTACCGGATAAGGCGCAGCGGTCGGGCTGAACGG
GGGGTTCGTGCACACAGCCCAGCTTGGAGCGAACGACCTACACCGAACTGAGATACCTACAGCGTGAGCT
ATGAGAAAGCGCCACGCTTCCCGAAGGGAGAAAGGCGGACAGGTATCCGGTAAGCGGCAGGGTCGGAACA
GGAGAGCGCACGAGGGAGCTTCCAGGGGGAAACGCCTGGTATCTTTATAGTCCTGTCGGGTTTCGCCACC
TCTGACTTGAGCGTCGATTTTTGTGATGCTCGTCAGGGGGGCGGAGCCTATGGAAAAACGCCAGCAACGC
GGCCTTTTTACGGTTCCTGGCCTTTTGCTGGCCTTTTGCTCACATGTTCTTTCCTGCGTTATCCCCTGAT
TCTGTGGATAACCGTATTACCGCCTTTGAGTGAGCTGATACCGCTCGCCGCAGCCGAACGACCGAGCGCA
GCGAGTCAGTGAGCGAGGAAGCGGAAGAGCGCCCAATACGCAAACCGCCTCTCCCCGCGCGTTGGCCGAT
TCATTAATGCAGCTGGCACGACAGGTTTCCCGACTGGAAAGCGGGCAGTGAGCGCAACGCAATTAATGTG
AGTTAGCTCACTCATTAGGCACCCCAGGCTTTACACTTTATGCTTCCGGCTCGTATGTTGTGTGGAATTG
TGAGCGGATAACAATTTCACACAGGAAACAGCTATGACCATGATTACGCCAAGCGCGCAATTAACCCTCA
CTAAAGGGAACAAAAGCTGGAGCTGCAAGCTTAATGTAGTCTTATGCAATACTCTTGTAGTCTTGCAACA
TGGTAACGATGAGTTAGCAACATGCCTTACAAGGAGAGAAAAAGCACCGTGCATGCCGATTGGTGGAAGT
AAGGTGGTACGATCGTGCCTTATTAGGAAGGCAACAGACGGGTCTGACATGGATTGGACGAACCACTGAA
TTGCCGCATTGCAGAGATATTGTATTTAAGTGCCTAGCTCGATACATAAACGGGTCTCTCTGGTTAGACC
AGATCTGAGCCTGGGAGCTCTCTGGCTAACTAGGGAACCCACTGCTTAAGCCTCAATAAAGCTTGCCTTG
AGTGCTTCAAGTAGTGTGTGCCCGTCTGTTGTGTGACTCTGGTAACTAGAGATCCCTCAGACCCTTTTAG
TCAGTGTGGAAAATCTCTAGCAGTGGCGCCCGAACAGGGACTTGAAAGCGAAAGGGAAACCAGAGGAGCT
CTCTCGACGCAGGACTCGGCTTGCTGAAGCGCGCACGGCAAGAGGCGAGGGGCGGCGACTGGTGAGTACG
CCAAAAATTTTGACTAGCGGAGGCTAGAAGGAGAGAGATGGGTGCGAGAGCGTCAGTATTAAGCGGGGGA
GAATTAGATCGCGATGGGAAAAAATTCGGTTAAGGCCAGGGGGAAAGAAAAAATATAAATTAAAACATAT
AGTATGGGCAAGCAGGGAGCTAGAACGATTCGCAGTTAATCCTGGCCTGTTAGAAACATCAGAAGGCTGT
AGACAAATACTGGGACAGCTACAACCATCCCTTCAGACAGGATCAGAAGAACTTAGATCATTATATAATA
CAGTAGCAACCCTCTATTGTGTGCATCAAAGGATAGAGATAAAAGACACCAAGGAAGCTTTAGACAAGAT
AGAGGAAGAGCAAAACAAAAGTAAGACCACCGCACAGCAAGCGGCCGCTGATCTTCAGACCTGGAGGAGG
AGATATGAGGGACAATTGGAGAAGTGAATTATATAAATATAAAGTAGTAAAAATTGAACCATTAGGAGTA
GCACCCACCAAGGCAAAGAGAAGAGTGGTGCAGAGAGAAAAAAGAGCAGTGGGAATAGGAGCTTTGTTCC
TTGGGTTCTTGGGAGCAGCAGGAAGCACTATGGGCGCAGCGTCAATGACGCTGACGGTACAGGCCAGACA
ATTATTGTCTGGTATAGTGCAGCAGCAGAACAATTTGCTGAGGGCTATTGAGGCGCAACAGCATCTGTTG
CAACTCACAGTCTGGGGCATCAAGCAGCTCCAGGCAAGAATCCTGGCTGTGGAAAGATACCTAAAGGATC
AACAGCTCCTGGGGATTTGGGGTTGCTCTGGAAAACTCATTTGCACCACTGCTGTGCCTTGGAATGCTAG
TTGGAGTAATAAATCTCTGGAACAGATTTGGAATCACACGACCTGGATGGAGTGGGACAGAGAAATTAAC
AATTACACAAGCTTAATACACTCCTTAATTGAAGAATCGCAAAACCAGCAAGAAAAGAATGAACAAGAAT
TATTGGAATTAGATAAATGGGCAAGTTTGTGGAATTGGTTTAACATAACAAATTGGCTGTGGTATATAAA
ATTATTCATAATGATAGTAGGAGGCTTGGTAGGTTTAAGAATAGTTTTTGCTGTACTTTCTATAGTGAAT
AGAGTTAGGCAGGGATATTCACCATTATCGTTTCAGACCCACCTCCCAACCCCGAGGGGACCCGACAGGC
CCGAAGGAATAGAAGAAGAAGGTGGAGAGAGAGACAGAGACAGATCCATTCGATTAGTGAACGGATCTCG
ACGGTATCGATCACGAGACTAGCCTCGAGCGGCCGCCCCCTTCACCGAGGGCCTATTTCCCATGATTCCT
TCATATTTGCATATACGATACAAGGCTGTTAGAGAGATAATTGGAATTAATTTGACTGTAAACACAAAGA
TATTAGTACAAAATACGTGACGTAGAAAGTAATAATTTCTTGGGTAGTTTGCAGTTTTAAAATTATGTTT
TAAAATGGACTATCATATGCTTACCGTAACTTGAAAGTATTTCGATTTCTTGGCTTTATATATCTTGTGG
AAAGGACGAAACACCGGGCCAGCTTAAACCCATACAATCTCGAGATTGTATGGGTTTAAGCTGGCTTTTT
GAATTCTCGACCTCGAGACAAATGGCAGTATTCATCCACAATTTTAAAAGAAAAGGGGGGATTGGGGGGT
ACAGTGCAGGGGAAAGAATAGTAGACATAATAGCAACAGACATACAAACTAAAGAATTACAAAAACAAAT
TACAAAAATTCAAAATTTTCGGGTTTATTACAGGGACAGCAGAGATCCACTTTGGCCGCGGCTCGAGGGG
GTTGGGGTTGCGCCTTTTCCAAGGCAGCCCTGGGTTTGCGCAGGGACGCGGCTGCTCTGGGCGTGGTTCC
GGGAAACGCAGCGGCGCCGACCCTGGGTCTCGCACATTCTTCACGTCCGTTCGCAGCGTCACCCGGATCT
TCGCCGCTACCCTTGTGGGCCCCCCGGCGACGCTTCCTGCTCCGCCCCTAAGTCGGGAAGGTTCCTTGCG
GTTCGCGGCGTGCCGGACGTGACAAACGGAAGCCGCACGTCTCACTAGTTATTAATAGTAATCAATTACG
GGGTCATTAGTTCATAGCCCATATATGGAGTTCCGCGTTACATAACTTACGGTAAATGGCCCGCCTGGCT
GACCGCCCAACGACCCCCGCCCATTGACGTCAATAATGACGTATGTTCCCATAGTAACGCCAATAGGGAC
TTTCCATTGACGTCAATGGGTGGAGTATTTACGGTAAACTGCCCACTTGGCAGTACATCAAGTGTATCAT
ATGCCAAGTACGCCCCCTATTGACGTCAATGACGGTAAATGGCCCGCCTGGCATTATGCCCAGTACATGA
CCTTATGGGACTTTCCTACTTGGCAGTACATCTACGTATTAGTCATCGCTATTACCATGGTCGAGGTGAG
CCCCACGTTCTGCTTCACTCTCCCCATCTCCCCCCCCTCCCCACCCCCAATTTTGTATTTATTTATTTTT
TAATTATTTTGTGCAGCGATGGGGGCGGGGGGGGGGGGGGGCGCGCGCCAGGCGGGGCGGGGCGGGGCGA
GGGGCGGGGCGGGGCGAGGCGGAGAGGTGCGGCGGCAGCCAATCAGAGCGGCGCGCTCCGAAAGTTTCCT
TTTATGGCGAGGCGGCGGCGGCGGCGGCCCTATAAAAAGCGAAGCGCGCGGCGGGCGGGAGTCGCTGCGC
GCTGCCTTCGCCCCGTGCCCCGCTCCGCCGCCGCCTCGCGCCGCCCGCCCCGGCTCTGACTGACCGCGTT
ACTCCCACAGGTGAGCGGGCGGGACGGCCCTTCTCCTCCGGGCTGTAATTAGCGCTTGGTTTAATGACGG
CTTGTTTCTTTTCTGTGGCTGCGTGAAAGCCTTGAGGGGCTCCGGGAGGGCCCTTTGTGCGGGGGGAGCG
GCTCGGGGGGTGCGTGCGTGTGTGTGTGCGTGGGGAGCGCCGCGTGCGGCTCCGCGCTGCCCGGCGGCTG
TGAGCGCTGCGGGCGCGGCGCGGGGCTTTGTGCGCTCCGCAGTGTGCGCGAGGGGAGCGCGGCCGGGGGC
GGTGCCCCGCGGTGCGGGGGGGGCTGCGAGGGGAACAAAGGCTGCGTGCGGGGTGTGTGCGTGGGGGGGT
GAGCAGGGGGTGTGGGCGCGTCGGTCGGGCTGCAACCCCCCCTGCACCCCCCTCCCCGAGTTGCTGAGCA
CGGCCCGGCTTCGGGTGCGGGGCTCCGTACGGGGCGTGGCGCGGGGCTCGCCGTGCCGGGCGGGGGGTGG
CGGCAGGTGGGGGTGCCGGGCGGGGCGGGGCCGCCTCGGGCCGGGGAGGGCTCGGGGGAGGGGCGCGGCG
GCCCCCGGAGCGCCGGCGGCTGTCGAGGCGCGGCGAGCCGCAGCCATTGCCTTTTATGGTAATCGTGCGA
GAGGGCGCAGGGACTTCCTTTGTCCCAAATCTGTGCGGAGCCGAAATCTGGGAGGCGCCGCCGCACCCCC
TCTAGCGGGCGCGGGGCGAAGCGGTGCGGCGCCGGCAGGAAGGAAATGGGCGGGGAGGGCCTTCGTGCGT
CGCCGCGCCGCCGTCCCCTTCTCCCTCTCCAGCCTCGGGGCTGTCCGCGGGGGGACGGCTGCCTTCGGGG
GGGACGGGGCAGGGCGGGGTTCGGCTTCTGGCGTGTGACCGGCGGCTCTAGAGCCTCTGCTAACCATGTT
CATGCCTTCTTCTTTTTCCTACAGCTCCTGGGCAACGTGCTGGTTATTGTGCTGTCTCATCATTTTGGCA
AAGAATTCGCGGCCGCTAGCGCTACCGGTCGCCACCATGGTGAGCAAGGGCGAGGAGCTGTTCACCGGGG
TGGTGCCCATCCTGGTCGAGCTGGACGGCGACGTAAACGGCCACAAGTTCAGCGTGTCCGGCGAGGGCGA
GGGCGATGCCACCTACGGCAAGCTGACCCTGAAGTTCATCTGCACCACCGGCAAGCTGCCCGTGCCCTGG
CCCACCCTCGTGACCACCCTGACCTACGGCGTGCAGTGCTTCAGCCGCTACCCCGACCACATGAAGCAGC
ACGACTTCTTCAAGTCCGCCATGCCCGAAGGCTACGTCCAGGAGCGCACCATCTTCTTCAAGGACGACGG
CAACTACAAGACCCGCGCCGAGGTGAAGTTCGAGGGCGACACCCTGGTGAACCGCATCGAGCTGAAGGGC
ATCGACTTCAAGGAGGACGGCAACATCCTGGGGCACAAGCTGGAGTACAACTACAACAGCCACAACGTCT
ATATCATGGCCGACAAGCAGAAGAACGGCATCAAGGTGAACTTCAAGATCCGCCACAACATCGAGGACGG
CAGCGTGCAGCTCGCCGACCACTACCAGCAGAACACCCCCATCGGCGACGGCCCCGTGCTGCTGCCCGAC
AACCACTACCTGAGCACCCAGTCCGCCCTGAGCAAAGACCCCAACGAGAAGCGCGATCACATGGTCCTGC
TGGAGTTCGTGACCGCCGCCGGGATCACTCTCGGCATGGACGAGCTGTACAAGTAGGAATTCGTCGAGGG
ACCTAATAACTTCGTATAGCATACATTATACGAAGTTATACATGTTTAAGGGTTCCGG
